Addgene plasmid #80527: Rab9b cds in pGem-T Easy
Purpose: Can be used for in situ hybridisation or other purposes
Depositing lab: Rob Parton. Depositing organization: University of Queensland, Institute for Molecular Bioscience. Publication: A plasmid library of full-length zebrafish rab proteins for in vivo cell biology. Hall TE, Martel N, Lo HP, Xiong Z, Parton RG. Cell Logist. 2017 Mar 1;7(1):e1301151. doi: 10.1080/21592799.2017.1301151. eCollection 2017. PubMed 28396820.
Backbone
  Vector backbone: pGemT easy
  Backbone manufacturer: Promega
Growth in bacteria
  Bacterial resistance: Ampicillin, 100 μg/mL
  Growth temperature: 37°C
  Growth strain: DH5alpha
  Copy number: High Copy
How to cite: Rab9b cds in pGem-T Easy was a gift from Rob Parton (Addgene plasmid # 80527 ; http://n2t.net/addgene:80527 ; RRID:Addgene_80527)
