[The description below was written by a language model from this plasmid's Addgene catalogue record and pLannotate feature annotations shown in this document.]
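Description:
Rab9b cds in pGem-T Easy is a small (about 3.6 kb) bacterial cloning plasmid carrying the coding sequence of the small GTPase Rab9b in Promega's pGEM-T Easy vector, a backbone designed for TA cloning of PCR products. It belongs to a library of full-length zebrafish rab genes. The automated annotation labels the roughly 600 bp insert by its closest database match, mouse Rab9b, a protein involved in transport between endosomes and the trans-Golgi network, but that label reflects sequence similarity rather than the source species. The plasmid replicates in E. coli at high copy from a ColE1/pUC-type origin and is selected with ampicillin through the bla (AmpR) gene and its own promoter. An f1 origin is also present, which permits production of single-stranded DNA with helper phage.

The insert sits in the multiple cloning site within the lacZα region, downstream of the lac promoter and operator, so it interrupts lacZα, the basis of blue/white screening in this backbone. It is flanked by opposing bacteriophage SP6 and T7 promoters. The Rab9b reading frame lies on the minus strand, in the same direction as the T7 promoter, so T7 transcription should yield sense RNA and SP6 transcription should yield antisense RNA. This suits the stated use of making riboprobes for in situ hybridisation. There is no eukaryotic promoter, tag or reporter, so the plasmid is not an expression construct, although it can serve as a sequence-verified template for subcloning. The short lacI, bom and hornet peptide fragments in the annotation are backbone remnants or spurious matches rather than functional elements.
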