Features (pLannotate 1.2.2; 14 found; start..end, strand, type, name):
    320..412     +  CDS            lacI (fragment): lac repressor; lacI; The lac repressor binds to the lac operator to inhibit transcription in E. coli. This inhibition can be relieved by adding lactose or isopropyl-β-D-thiogalactopyranoside (IPTG).
    425..446     +  protein_bind   CAP binding site: CAP binding activates transcription in the presence of cAMP. E. coli catabolite activator protein
    461..491     +  promoter       lac promoter: promoter for the E. coli lac operon
    499..515     +  protein_bind   lac operator: The lac repressor binds to the lac operator to inhibit transcription in E. coli. This inhibition can be relieved by adding lactose or isopropyl-β-D-thiogalactopyranoside (IPTG). lac repressor encoded by lacI
    557..575     +  promoter       SP6 promoter: promoter for bacteriophage SP6 RNA polymerase
    587..649     +  CDS            VESPI_VESMG (fragment): Experimental evidence at protein level: Swiss-Prot protein existence level 1. Shows contractile activity on isolated ileum smooth muscle. From Vespa magnifica (Hornet).
    670..1275    -  CDS            Rab9b: RAB9B_MOUSE - Experimental evidence at protein level: Swiss-Prot protein existence level 1. Involved in the transport of proteins between the endosomes and the trans Golgi network. From Mus musculus (Mouse).
   1341..1359    -  promoter       T7 promoter: promoter for bacteriophage T7 RNA polymerase
   1362..1519    +  CDS            lacZα (fragment): LacZα fragment of β-galactosidase; lacZ fragment
   1523..1951    +  rep_origin     f1 ori (sequence partly withheld): f1 bacteriophage origin of replication; arrow indicates direction of (+) strand synthesis
   1979..2029    -  misc_feature   bom (fragment): basis of mobility region from pBR322
   2056..2160    +  promoter       AmpR promoter: bla
   2161..3021    +  CDS            AmpR: β-lactamase; bla; confers resistance to ampicillin, carbenicillin, and related antibiotics
   3192..137     +  rep_origin     ori (across the origin): high-copy-number ColE1/pMB1/pBR322/pUC origin of replication
>Addgene plasmid #80527 | Rab9b cds in pGem-T Easy | addgene full sequence | sequence record 176467 | Addgene NGS Result
GGGTCGGAACAGGAGAGCGCACGAGGGAGCTTCCAGGGGGAAACGCCTGGTATCTTTATAGTCCTGTCGG
GTTTCGCCACCTCTGACTTGAGCGTCGATTTTTGTGATGCTCGTCAGGGGGGCGGAGCCTATGGAAAAAC
GCCAGCAACGCGGCCTTTTTACGGTTCCTGGCCTTTTGCTGGCCTTTTGCTCACATGTTCTTTCCTGCGT
TATCCCCTGATTCTGTGGATAACCGTATTACCGCCTTTGAGTGAGCTGATACCGCTCGCCGCAGCCGAAC
GACCGAGCGCAGCGAGTCAGTGAGCGAGGAAGCGGAAGAGCGCCCAATACGCAAACCGCCTCTCCCCGCG
CGTTGGCCGATTCATTAATGCAGCTGGCACGACAGGTTTCCCGACTGGAAAGCGGGCAGTGAGCGCAACG
CAATTAATGTGAGTTAGCTCACTCATTAGGCACCCCAGGCTTTACACTTTATGCTTCCGGCTCGTATGTT
GTGTGGAATTGTGAGCGGATAACAATTTCACACAGGAAACAGCTATGACCATGATTACGCCAAGCTATTT
AGGTGACACTATAGAATACTCAAGCTATGCATCCAACGCGTTGGGAGCTCTCCCATATGGTCGACCTGCA
GGCGGCCGCGAATTCACTAGTGATTTTAGAGGCACCTCAACAGCAGGACGAGCGGGTCACTTTACGGTTT
CCATGGAGATCGATGGAACTGCTCAGCAAGGTGTGGTCAATGGGGTCCTCGCTAGCCAGAACCTCCCGAA
CAGCGGCTTCGAAAGCAGCCCCCACATTTGTGTCGTCCTTTGCACTGGTTTCAAAGTACGGACAGCAGCC
ATTTTCTTCACACCAGGCCCTGGCCTCATCCTCACCGACCTCACGCTCTTCCTTGTCTACCTTGTTTCCC
AGCACTACAAAGGGGAAGCGCTCCGGGTCTCGTACATCTGAATAATACATGAACTCCTTTTTCCAGCAGC
CCAGATTCTGGAAGCTCTGCAGGTCATCCACTGCGAACGTGAGCAGACAGCAATCTGCACCACGGTAAAA
AGGTGTGCGCAGGCTCTTGAATCGCTCCTGGCCTGCCGTGTCCCAGATCTGTAGGGTGACCAGCCGACCA
TCGATTTCGAGGTCGCGGTTAAGGAATTCGACACCGATGGTATGGAAAGACTGCGAGTCGAAGCGGTCCG
TCACATATCGGTTCATGAGGGAGCTTTTGCCCACGCCGCCATCCCCCAGAAGAATGACCTTCAGCAAGAG
GCTCTTCCCACTCATAACGGCAATCGAATTCCCGCGGCCGCCATGGCGGCCGGGAGCATGCGACGTCGGG
CCCAATTCGCCCTATAGTGAGTCGTATTACAATTCACTGGCCGTCGTTTTACAACGTCGTGACTGGGAAA
ACCCTGGCGTTACCCAACTTAATCGCCTTGCAGCACATCCCCCTTTCGCCAGCTGGCGTAATAGCGAAGA
GGCCCGCACCGATCGCCCTTCCCAACAGTTGCGCAGCCTGAATGGCGAATGG
[124 nt withheld, positions 1523-1646]
C
[91 nt withheld, positions 1648-1738]
A
[49 nt withheld, positions 1740-1788]
CCTTTGACGTTGGAGTCCACGTTCTTT
[37 nt withheld, positions 1816-1852]
ACCCTATCTCGGTCTATTCTTTTGATTTATAAGGGATTTTGCCGATTTCGGCCTATTGGTTAAAAAATGA
GCTGATTTAACAAAAATTTAACGCGAATTTTAACAAAATATTAACGCTTACAATTTCCTGATGCGGTATT
TTCTCCTTACGCATCTGTGCGGTATTTCACACCGCATCAGGTGGCACTTTTCGGGGAAATGTGCGCGGAA
CCCCTATTTGTTTATTTTTCTAAATACATTCAAATATGTATCCGCTCATGAGACAATAACCCTGATAAAT
GCTTCAATAATATTGAAAAAGGAAGAGTATGAGTATTCAACATTTCCGTGTCGCCCTTATTCCCTTTTTT
GCGGCATTTTGCCTTCCTGTTTTTGCTCACCCAGAAACGCTGGTGAAAGTAAAAGATGCTGAAGATCAGT
TGGGTGCACGAGTGGGTTACATCGAACTGGATCTCAACAGCGGTAAGATCCTTGAGAGTTTTCGCCCCGA
AGAACGTTTTCCAATGATGAGCACTTTTAAAGTTCTGCTATGTGGCGCGGTATTATCCCGTATTGACGCC
GGGCAAGAGCAACTCGGTCGCCGCATACACTATTCTCAGAATGACTTGGTTGAGTACTCACCAGTCACAG
AAAAGCATCTTACGGATGGCATGACAGTAAGAGAATTATGCAGTGCTGCCATAACCATGAGTGATAACAC
TGCGGCCAACTTACTTCTGACAACGATCGGAGGACCGAAGGAGCTAACCGCTTTTTTGCACAACATGGGG
GATCATGTAACTCGCCTTGATCGTTGGGAACCGGAGCTGAATGAAGCCATACCAAACGACGAGCGTGACA
CCACGATGCCTGTAGCAATGGCAACAACGTTGCGCAAACTATTAACTGGCGAACTACTTACTCTAGCTTC
CCGGCAACAATTAATAGACTGGATGGAGGCGGATAAAGTTGCAGGACCACTTCTGCGCTCGGCCCTTCCG
GCTGGCTGGTTTATTGCTGATAAATCTGGAGCCGGTGAGCGTGGGTCTCGCGGTATCATTGCAGCACTGG
GGCCAGATGGTAAGCCCTCCCGTATCGTAGTTATCTACACGACGGGGAGTCAGGCAACTATGGATGAACG
AAATAGACAGATCGCTGAGATAGGTGCCTCACTGATTAAGCATTGGTAACTGTCAGACCAAGTTTACTCA
TATATACTTTAGATTGATTTAAAACTTCATTTTTAATTTAAAAGGATCTAGGTGAAGATCCTTTTTGATA
ATCTCATGACCAAAATCCCTTAACGTGAGTTTTCGTTCCACTGAGCGTCAGACCCCGTAGAAAAGATCAA
AGGATCTTCTTGAGATCCTTTTTTTCTGCGCGTAATCTGCTGCTTGCAAACAAAAAAACCACCGCTACCA
GCGGTGGTTTGTTTGCCGGATCAAGAGCTACCAACTCTTTTTCCGAAGGTAACTGGCTTCAGCAGAGCGC
AGATACCAAATACTGTTCTTCTAGTGTAGCCGTAGTTAGGCCACCACTTCAAGAACTCTGTAGCACCGCC
TACATACCTCGCTCTGCTAATCCTGTTACCAGTGGCTGCTGCCAGTGGCGATAAGTCGTGTCTTACCGGG
TTGGACTCAAGACGATAGTTACCGGATAAGGCGCAGCGGTCGGGCTGAACGGGGGGTTCGTGCACACAGC
CCAGCTTGGAGCGAACGACCTACACCGAACTGAGATACCTACAGCGTGAGCTATGAGAAAGCGCCACGCT
TCCCGAAGGGAGAAAGGCGGACAGGTATCCGGTAAGCGGCA
